>Addgene plasmid #42164 | pNH078 | depositor full sequence | sequence record 57005 | pNH078 sequence 2946 bps
TCTTCCGCTTCCTCGCTCACTGACTCGCTGCGCTCGGTCGTTCGGCTGCGGCGAGCGGTATCAGCTCACT
CAAAGGCGGTAATACGGTTATCCACAGAATCAGGGGATAACGCAGGAAAGAACATGTGAGCAAAAGGCCA
GCAAAAGGCCAGGAACCGTAAAAAGGCCGCGTTGCTGGCGTTTTTCCATAGGCTCCGCCCCCCTGACGAG
CATCACAAAAATCGACGCTCAAGTCAGAGGTGGCGAAACCCGACAGGACTATAAAGATACCAGGCGTTTC
CCCCTGGAAGCTCCCTCGTGCGCTCTCCTGTTCCGACCCTGCCGCTTACCGGATACCTGTCCGCCTTTCT
CCCTTCGGGAAGCGTGGCGCTTTCTCATAGCTCACGCTGTAGGTATCTCAGTTCGGTGTAGGTCGTTCGC
TCCAAGCTGGGCTGTGTGCACGAACCCCCCGTTCAGCCCGACCGCTGCGCCTTATCCGGTAACTATCGTC
TTGAGTCCAACCCGGTAAGACACGACTTATCGCCACTGGCAGCAGCCACTGGTAACAGGATTAGCAGAGC
GAGGTATGTAGGCGGTGCTACAGAGTTCTTGAAGTGGTGGCCTAACTACGGCTACACTAGAAGGACAGTA
TTTGGTATCTGCGCTCTGCTGAAGCCAGTTACCTTCGGAAAAAGAGTTGGTAGCTCTTGATCCGGCAAAC
AAACCACCGCTGGTAGCGGTGGTTTTTTTGTTTGCAAGCAGCAGATTACGCGCAGAAAAAAAGGATCTCA
AGAAGATCCTTTGATCTTTTCTACGGGGTCTGACGCTCAGTGGAACGAAAACTCACGTTAAGGGATTTTG
GTCATGAATTAATTCTTACCAATGCTTAATCAGTGAGGCACCTATCTCAGCGATCTGTCTATTTCGTTCA
TCCATAGTTGCCTGACTCCCCGTCGTGTAGATAACTACGATACGGGAGGGCTTACCATCTGGCCCCAGTG
CTGCAATGATACCGCGAGACCCACGCTCACCGGCTCCAGATTTATCAGCAATAAACCAGCCAGCCGGAAG
GGCCGAGCGCAGAAGTGGTCCTGCAACTTTATCCGCCTCCATCCAGTCTATTAATTGTTGCCGGGAAGCT
AGAGTAAGTAGTTCGCCAGTTAATAGTTTGCGCAACGTTGTTGCCATTGCTACAGGCATCGTGGTGTCAC
GCTCGTCGTTTGGTATGGCTTCATTCAGCTCCGGTTCCCAACGATCAAGGCGAGTTACATGATCCCCCAT
GTTGTGCAAAAAAGCGGTTAGCTCCTTCGGTCCTCCGATCGTTGTCAGAAGTAAGTTGGCCGCAGTGTTA
TCACTCATGGTTATGGCAGCACTGCATAATTCTCTTACTGTCATGCCATCCGTAAGATGCTTTTCTGTGA
CTGGTGAGTACTCAACCAAGTCATTCTGAGAATAGTGTATGCGGCGACCGAGTTGCTCTTGCCCGGCGTC
AATACGGGATAATACCGCGCCACATAGCAGAACTTTAAAAGTGCTCATCATTGGAAAACGTTCTTCGGGG
CGAAAACTCTCAAGGATCTTACCGCTGTTGAGATCCAGTTCGATGTAACCCACTCGTGCACCCAACTGAT
CTTCAGCATCTTTTACTTTCACCAGCGTTTCTGGGTGAGCAAAAACAGGAAGGCAAAATGCCGCAAAAAA
GGGAATAAGGGCGACACGGAAATGTTGAATACTCATACTCTTCCTTTTTCAATATTATTGAAGCATTTAT
CAGGGTTATTGTCTCATGAGCGGATACATATTTGAATGTATTTAGAAAAATAAACAAATAGGGGTTCCGC
GCACATTTCCCCGAAAAGTGCCACCTG
[74 nt withheld, positions 1848-1921]
CCCTCAGCGCGGCCGCTAGCGGATCCTTAAAAAACCATGGCCGCCTCAAAAGGAGAAGAAACGACAATGG
GTGTTATCAAGCCAGACATGAAGATCAAGCTTAAAATGGAGGGTAATGTTAATGGTCACGCCTTCGTCAT
TGAGGGAGAGGGTGAAGGAAAGCCATACGATGGAACTAATACTATTAACTTGGAAGTGAAGGAGGGTGCC
CCACTTCCATTCTCTTATGATGTAAGTTTAAACAGATCCATACTAACTAACTTGTTCTGACATAATTTTC
AGATCCTTACTACAGCCTTCGCATATGGAAATCGAGCATTCACAAAATACCCAGACGACATTCCAAATTA
CTTCAAGCAGTCATTTCCAGAGGGATATTCTTGGGAGAGAACAATGACATTCGAGGACAAGGGTATAGTT
AAAGTGAAATCTGATATTAGTATGGAAGAAGATTCATTCATCTATGAGATACACCTGAAGGGCGAGAACT
TTCCTCCGAATGGACCAGTGATGCAGAAAAAGACAACAGGATGGGACGCAAGTACTGAACGTATGTATGT
CAGAGATGGAGTTTTGAAAGGTGACGTGAAGCATAAACTGTTGTTGGAAGGAGGTGGACATCATCGAGTG
GACTTTAAGACAATCTACAGAGCTAAGAAAGCTGTGAAATTGCCAGACTATCACTTTGTGGATCACCGAA
TTGAAATTTTGAACCATGATAAAGATTACAATAAAGTGACTGTGTATGAGTCAGCAGTAGCTAGAAACTC
AACTGATGGTATGGACGAGCTCTACGTAAGCGCTTAATAGGTACCGCGGCCGCGCTGAGGGGCTGGCCGC
TCACAATTCCACACAACATACGAGCCGGAAGCATAAAGTGTAAAGCCTGGGGTGCCTAATGAGTGAGCTA
ACTCACATTAATTGCGTTGCGCTCACTGCCCGCTTTCCAGTCGGGAAACCTGTCGTGCCAGCTGCATTAA
TGAATCGGCCAACGCGCGGGGAGAGGCGGTTTGCGTATTGGGCGC
Features (pLannotate 1.2.2; 8 found; start..end, strand, type, name):
    183..771     -  rep_origin     ori: high-copy-number ColE1/pMB1/pBR322/pUC origin of replication
    856..1716    -  CDS            AmpR: β-lactamase; bla; confers resistance to ampicillin, carbenicillin, and related antibiotics
   1717..1821    -  promoter       AmpR promoter: bla
   1848..1921    +  rep_origin     f1 ori (fragment) (sequence withheld): f1 bacteriophage origin of replication; arrow indicates direction of (+) strand synthesis
   1967..2716    +  CDS            mTFP1: mTFP1 is a basic (constitutively fluorescent) cyan fluorescent protein published in 2006, derived from Clavularia sp.. It has low acid sensitivity.
   2775..2805    -  promoter       lac promoter: promoter for the E. coli lac operon
   2820..2841    -  protein_bind   CAP binding site: CAP binding activates transcription in the presence of cAMP. E. coli catabolite activator protein
   2854..2946    -  CDS            lacI (fragment): lac repressor; lacI; The lac repressor binds to the lac operator to inhibit transcription in E. coli. This inhibition can be relieved by adding lactose or isopropyl-β-D-thiogalactopyranoside (IPTG).
