[The description below was written by a language model from this plasmid's Addgene catalogue record and pLannotate feature annotations shown in this document.]
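Description:
pNH078 is a small (2,946 bp) high-copy bacterial plasmid built on the pGOv5 backbone and catalogued as a worm expression vector. It is maintained in E. coli through a ColE1/pUC-type origin of replication and selected with ampicillin via a β-lactamase gene driven by its own bla promoter. The annotation also picks up backbone remnants typical of pUC-derived cloning vectors: a short f1 origin fragment, a lac promoter with its CAP binding site, and a lacI fragment. The lac promoter lies downstream of the insert on the opposite strand, so it does not appear positioned to drive sense transcription of the insert.

The payload is an 815 bp insert encoding mTFP1, a constitutively fluorescent cyan/teal protein derived from a Clavularia species and noted for low acid sensitivity. The insert species is listed as C. elegans and synthetic, which suggests a synthetic version adapted for nematode use. The annotated coding match spans 750 bp, somewhat less than the stated insert, and the record does not say what accounts for the difference. No C. elegans promoter, 3' UTR or other eukaryotic regulatory element is annotated, so the plasmid appears to carry a promoterless fluorescent protein cassette rather than a complete expression unit.

That arrangement fits the associated publication, which describes a simplified counter-selection recombineering approach for making fluorescent protein reporter constructs directly from C. elegans fosmid genomic clones. In that context pNH078 most plausibly serves as a source or template for the mTFP1 sequence, which is inserted into a gene of interest within a fosmid so that the reporter is expressed under native genomic regulation. The record itself does not spell out this role.
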