Addgene plasmid #42164: pNH078
Depositing lab: Colin Dolphin. Depositing organization: King's College London. Publication: A simplified counter-selection recombineering protocol for creating fluorescent protein reporter constructs directly from C. elegans fosmid genomic clones. Hirani N, Westenberg M, Gami MS, Davis P, Hope IA, Dolphin CT. BMC Biotechnol. 2013 Jan 3;13(1):1. 10.1186/1472-6750-13-1 PubMed 23281894.
Backbone
  Vector backbone: pGOv5
  Backbone size w/o insert (bp): 2131
  Total vector size (bp): 2946
  Vector type: Worm Expression
Growth in bacteria
  Bacterial resistance: Ampicillin, 100 μg/mL
  Growth temperature: 37°C
  Growth strain: DH5alpha
  Copy number: High Copy
Gene/Insert
  Gene/Insert name: mTFP1
  Species: C. elegans (nematode), Synthetic
  Insert size (bp): 815
Terms and licenses: Academic/Nonprofit Terms; Industry Terms: Not Available to Industry
How to cite: pNH078 was a gift from Colin Dolphin (Addgene plasmid # 42164 ; http://n2t.net/addgene:42164 ; RRID:Addgene_42164)
