>Addgene plasmid #42164 | pNH078 | addgene partial sequence | sequence record 58084 | Amp-R 5'-ATAATACCGCGCCACATAGC-3'
TGGAAAACGTTCTTCGGGGCGAAAACTCTCAAGGATCTTACCGCTGTTGAGATCCAGTTCGATGTAACCC
ACTCGTGCACCCAACTGATCTTCAGCATCTTTTACTTTCACCAGCGTTTCTGGGTGAGCAAAAACAGGAA
GGCAAAATGCCGCAAAAAAGGGAATAAGGGCGACACGGAAATGTTGAATACTCATACTCTTCCTTTTTCA
ATATTATTGAAGCATTTATCAGGGTTATTGTCTCATGAGCGGATACATATTTGAATGTATTTAGAAAAAT
AAACAAATAGGGGTTCCGCGCACATTTCCCCGAAAAGTGCCACCTG
[74 nt withheld, positions 327-400]
CCCTCAGCGCGGCCGCTAGCGGATCCTTAAAAAACCATGGCCGCCTCAAAAGGAGAAGAAACGACAATGG
GTGTTATCAAGCCAGACATGAAGATCAAGCTTAAAATGGAGGGTAATGTTAATGGTCACGCCTTCGTCAT
TGAGGGAGAGGGTGAAGGAAAGCCATACGATGGAACTAATACTATTAACTTGGAAGTGAAGGAGGGTGCC
CCACTTCCATTCTCTTATGATGTAAGTTTAAACAGATCCATACTAACTAACTTGTTCTGACATAATTTTC
AGATCCTTACTACAGCCTTCGCATATGGAAATCGAGCATTCACAAAATACCCAGACGACATTCCAAATTA
CTTCAAGCAGTCATTTCCAGAGGGATATTCTTGGGAGAGAACAATGACATTCGAGGACAAGGGTATAGTT
AAAGTGAAATCTGATATTAGTATGGAAGAAGATTCATTCATCTATGAGATACACCTGAAGGGCGAGAACT
TTCCTCCGAATGGACCAGTGATGCAGAAAAAGACAACAGGATGGGACGCAGACTGACTAT
